>Addgene plasmid #142123 | TFORF2613 | addgene full sequence | sequence record 395724 | Addgene NGS Result
TTAATGTAGTCTTATGCAATACTCTTGTAGTCTTGCAACATGGTAACGATGAGTTAGCAACATGCCTTAC
AAGGAGAGAAAAAGCACCGTGCATGCCGATTGGTGGAAGTAAGGTGGTACGATCGTGCCTTATTAGGAAG
GCAACAGACGGGTCTGACATGGATTGGACGAACCACTGAATTGCCGCATTGCAGAGATATTGTATTTAAG
TGCCTAGCTCGATACATAAACGGGTCTCTCTGGTTAGACCAGATCTGAGCCTGGGAGCTCTCTGGCTAAC
TAGGGAACCCACTGCTTAAGCCTCAATAAAGCTTGCCTTGAGTGCTTCAAGTAGTGTGTGCCCGTCTGTT
GTGTGACTCTGGTAACTAGAGATCCCTCAGACCCTTTTAGTCAGTGTGGAAAATCTCTAGCAGTGGCGCC
CGAACAGGGACTTGAAAGCGAAAGGGAAACCAGAGGAGCTCTCTCGACGCAGGACTCGGCTTGCTGAAGC
GCGCACGGCAAGAGGCGAGGGGCGGCGACTGGTGAGTACGCCAAAAATTTTGACTAGCGGAGGCTAGAAG
GAGAGAGATGGGTGCGAGAGCGTCAGTATTAAGCGGGGGAGAATTAGATCGCGATGGGAAAAAATTCGGT
TAAGGCCAGGGGGAAAGAAAAAATATAAATTAAAACATATAGTATGGGCAAGCAGGGAGCTAGAACGATT
CGCAGTTAATCCTGGCCTGTTAGAAACATCAGAAGGCTGTAGACAAATACTGGGACAGCTACAACCATCC
CTTCAGACAGGATCAGAAGAACTTAGATCATTATATAATACAGTAGCAACCCTCTATTGTGTGCATCAAA
GGATAGAGATAAAAGACACCAAGGAAGCTTTAGACAAGATAGAGGAAGAGCAAAACAAAAGTAAGACCAC
CGCACAGCAAGCGGCCGCTGATCTTCAGACCTGGAGGAGGAGATATGAGGGACAATTGGAGAAGTGAATT
ATATAAATATAAAGTAGTAAAAATTGAACCATTAGGAGTAGCACCCACCAAGGCAAAGAGAAGAGTGGTG
CAGAGAGAAAAAAGAGCAGTGGGAATAGGAGCTTTGTTCCTTGGGTTCTTGGGAGCAGCAGGAAGCACTA
TGGGCGCAGCGTCAATGACGCTGACGGTACAGGCCAGACAATTATTGTCTGGTATAGTGCAGCAGCAGAA
CAATTTGCTGAGGGCTATTGAGGCGCAACAGCATCTGTTGCAACTCACAGTCTGGGGCATCAAGCAGCTC
CAGGCAAGAATCCTGGCTGTGGAAAGATACCTAAAGGATCAACAGCTCCTGGGGATTTGGGGTTGCTCTG
GAAAACTCATTTGCACCACTGCTGTGCCTTGGAATGCTAGTTGGAGTAATAAATCTCTGGAACAGATTTG
GAATCACACGACCTGGATGGAGTGGGACAGAGAAATTAACAATTACACAAGCTTAATACACTCCTTAATT
GAAGAATCGCAAAACCAGCAAGAAAAGAATGAACAAGAATTATTGGAATTAGATAAATGGGCAAGTTTGT
GGAATTGGTTTAACATAACAAATTGGCTGTGGTATATAAAATTATTCATAATGATAGTAGGAGGCTTGGT
AGGTTTAAGAATAGTTTTTGCTGTACTTTCTATAGTGAATAGAGTTAGGCAGGGATATTCACCATTATCG
TTTCAGACCCACCTCCCAACCCCGAGGGGACCCATGCATTGCATCTCAATTAGTCAGCAACCAGGTGTGG
AAAGTCCCCAGGCTCCCCAGCAGGCAGAAGTATGCAAAGCATGCGTCTCAATTAGTCAGCAACCATAGTC
CCGCCCCTAACTCCGCCCATCCCGCCCCTAACTCCGCCCAGTTCCGCCCATTCTCCGCCCCATGGCTGAC
TAATTTTTTTTATTTATGCAGAGGCCGAGGCCGCCTCGGCCTCTGAGCTATTCCAGAAGTAGTGAGGAGG
CTTTTTTGGAGGCCTAGGCTTTTGCAAAAAGCTTTCTAGAGGTACCACCGGAGCTTACCATGACCGAGTA
CAAGCCCACGGTGCGCCTCGCCACCCGCGACGACGTCCCCAGGGCCGTACGCACCCTCGCCGCCGCGTTC
GCCGACTACCCCGCCACGCGCCACACCGTCGATCCGGACCGCCACATCGAGCGGGTCACCGAGCTGCAAG
AACTCTTCCTCACGCGCGTCGGGCTCGACATCGGCAAGGTGTGGGTCGCGGACGACGGCGCCGCCGTGGC
GGTCTGGACCACGCCGGAGAGCGTCGAAGCGGGGGCGGTGTTCGCCGAGATCGGCCCGCGCATGGCCGAG
TTGAGCGGTTCCCGGCTGGCCGCGCAGCAACAGATGGAAGGCCTCCTGGCGCCGCACCGGCCCAAGGAGC
CCGCGTGGTTCCTGGCCACCGTCGGCGTCTCGCCCGACCACCAGGGCAAGGGTCTGGGCAGCGCCGTCGT
GCTCCCCGGAGTGGAGGCGGCCGAGCGCGCCGGGGTGCCCGCCTTCCTGGAGACCTCCGCGCCCCGCAAC
CTCCCCTTCTACGAGCGGCTCGGCTTCACCGTCACCGCCGACGTCGAGGTGCCCGAAGGACCGCGCACCT
GGTGCATGACCCGCAAGCCCGGTGCCAGTTAACGAATTCTAGATCTTGAGACAAATGGCAGTATTCATCC
ACAATTTTAAAAGAAAAGGGGGGATTGGGGGGTACAGTGCAGGGGAAAGAATAGTAGACATAATAGCAAC
AGACATACAAACTAAAGAATTACAAAAACAAATTACAAAAATTCAAAATTTTCGGGTTTATTACAGGGAC
AGCAGAGATCCACTTTGGCGCCGGCTCGAGGCCTGCAGGTGCAAAGATGGATAAAGTTTTAAACAGAGAG
GAATCTTTGCAGCTAATGGACCTTCTAGGTCTTGAAAGGAGTGGGAATTGGCTCCGGTGCCCGTCAGTGG
GCAGAGCGCACATCGCCCACAGTCCCCGAGAAGTTGGGGGGAGGGGTCGGCAATTGAACCGGTGCCTAGA
GAAGGTGGCGCGGGGTAAACTGGGAAAGTGATGTCGTGTACTGGCTCCGCCTTTTTCCCGAGGGTGGGGG
AGAACCGTATATAAGTGCAGTAGTCGCCGTGAACGTTCTTTTTCGCAACGGGTTTGCCGCCAGAACACAG
GTAAGTGCCGTGTGTGGTTCCCGCGGGCCTGGCCTCTTTACGGGTTATGGCCCTTGCGTGCCTTGAATTA
CTTCCACCTGGCTGCAGTACGTGATTCTTGATCCCGAGCTTCGGGTTGGAAGTGGGTGGGAGAGTTCGAG
GCCTTGCGCTTAAGGAGCCCCTTCGCCTCGTGCTTGAGTTGAGGCCTGGCCTGGGCGCTGGGGCCGCCGC
GTGCGAATCTGGTGGCACCTTCGCGCCTGTCTCGCTGCTTTCGATAAGTCTCTAGCCATTTAAAATTTTT
GATGACCTGCTGCGACGCTTTTTTTCTGGCAAGATAGTCTTGTAAATGCGGGCCAAGATCTGCACACTGG
TATTTCGGTTTTTGGGGCCGCGGGCGGCGACGGGGCCCGTGCGTCCCAGCGCACATGTTCGGCGAGGCGG
GGCCTGCGAGCGCGGCCACCGAGAATCGGACGGGGGTAGTCTCAAGCTGGCCGGCCTGCTCTGGTGCCTG
GCCTCGCGCCGCCGTGTATCGCCCCGCCCTGGGCGGCAAGGCTGGCCCGGTCGGCACCAGTTGCGTGAGC
GGAAAGATGGCCGCTTCCCGGCCCTGCTGCAGGGAGCTCAAAATGGAGGACGCGGCGCTCGGGAGAGCGG
GCGGGTGAGTCACCCACACAAAGGAAAAGGGCCTTTCCGTCCTCAGCCGTCGCTTCATGTGACTCCACGG
AGTACCGGGCGCCGTCCAGGCACCTCGATTAGTTCTCGAGCTTTTGGAGTACGTCGTCTTTAGGTTGGGG
GGAGGGGTTTTATGCGATGGAGTTTCCCCACACTGAGTGGGTGGAGACTGAAGTTAGGCCAGCTTGGCAC
TTGATGTAATTCTCCTTGGAATTTGCCCTTTTTGAGTTTGGATCTTGGTTCATTCTCAAGCCTCAGACAG
TGGTTCAAAGTTTTTTTCTTCCATTTCAGGTGTCGTGAGGCTAGCACCGCCACCATGGGTCACTGTCGCC
TCTGCCACGGGAAGTTTTCCTCGAGAAGCCTGCGCAGCATCTCCGAGAGGGCGCCTGGAGCGAGCATGGA
GAGGCCATCCGCAGAGGAGCGCGTGCTCGTACGGGACTTCCAGCGCCTGCTTGGTGTGGCTGTCCGCCAG
GACCCCACCTTGTCTCCGTTTGTCTGCAAGAGCTGCCACGCCCAGTTCTACCAGTGCCACAGCCTTCTCA
AGTCCTTCCTGCAGAGGGTCAACGCCTCCCCGGCTGGTCGCCGGAAGCCTTGTGCAAAGGTCGGTGCCCA
GCCCCCAACAGGGGCAGAGGAGGGAGCGTGTCTGGTGGATCTGATCACATCCAGCCCCCAGTGCCTGCAC
GGCTTGGTGGGGTGGGTGCATGGACATGCGGCCAGCTGCGGGGCCCTGCCCCACCTTCAGAGGACACTGT
CCTCCGAGTACTGCGGCGTCATCCAGGTCGTGTGGGGCTGCGACCAGGGCCACGACTACACCATGGATAC
CAGCTCCAGCTGCAAGGCCTTCTTGCTGGACAGTGCGCTGGCAGTCAAGTGGCCATGGGACAAAGAGACG
GCGCCACGGCTGCCCCAGCACCGAGGGTGGAACCCTGGGGATGCCCCTCAGACCTCCCAGGGTAGAGGGA
CAGGGACCCCAGTTGGGGCTGAGACCAAGACCCTGCCCAGCACGGATGTGGCCCAGCCTCCTTCGGACAG
CGACGCGGTGGGGCCCAGGTCGGGCTTCCCACCTCAGCCAAGCCTGCCCCTTTGCAGGGCCCCAGGGCAG
TTGGGTGAGAAGCAGCTTCCATCTTCAACCTCGGATGATCGGGTAAAAGACGAGTTCAGTGACCTTTCTG
AGGGAGACGTCTTGAGTGAAGATGAAAATGACAAGAAGCAAAATGCCCAGTCTTCGGACGAGTCCTTTGA
GCCTTACCCAGAAAGGAAAGTCTCTGGTAAGAAGAGTGAAAGCAAAGAAGCCAAGAAGTCTGAAGAACCA
AGAATTCGGAAGAAGCCGGGACCCAAGCCCGGATGGAAGAAGAAGCTTCGTTGTGAGAGGGAGGAGCTTC
CCACCATCTACAAGTGTCCTTACCAGGGCTGCACGGCCGTGTACCGAGGCGCTGACGGCATGAAGAAGCA
CATCAAGGAGCACCACGAGGAGGTCCGGGAGCGGCCCTGCCCCCACCCTGGCTGCAACAAGGTTTTCATG
ATCGACCGCTACCTGCAGCGCCACGTGAAGCTCATCCACACAGAGGTGCGGAACTATATCTGTGACGAAT
GTGGACAAACCTTCAAGCAGCGGAAGCACCTTCTCGTCCACCAAATGCGACATTCGGGAGCCAAGCCTTT
GCAGTGTGAGGTCTGTGGGTTCCAGTGCAGGCAGCGGGCATCCCTCAAGTACCACATGACCAAACACAAG
GCTGAGACTGAGCTGGACTTTGCCTGTGACCAGTGTGGCCGGCGGTTTGAGAAGGCCCACAACCTCAATG
TACACATGTCCATGGTGCACCCGCTGACACAGACCCAGGACAAGGCCCTGCCCCTGGAGGCGGAACCACC
ACCTGGGCCACCGAGCCCCTCTGTGACCACAGAGGGCCAGGCGGTGAAGCCCGAACCCACCTAGTAATGA
ACTAGTCCGTAACTTGAAAGTATTTCGATTTCTTGGCTTTATATATCTTGTGGAAAGGACGAGGGAGCTC
TCGAATGGATCTCCCGACGCGTTAAGTCGACAATCAACCTCTGGATTACAAAATTTGTGAAAGATTGACT
GGTATTCTTAACTATGTTGCTCCTTTTACGCTATGTGGATACGCTGCTTTAATGCCTTTGTATCATGCTA
TTGCTTCCCGTATGGCTTTCATTTTCTCCTCCTTGTATAAATCCTGGTTGCTGTCTCTTTATGAGGAGTT
GTGGCCCGTTGTCAGGCAACGTGGCGTGGTGTGCACTGTGTTTGCTGACGCAACCCCCACTGGTTGGGGC
ATTGCCACCACCTGTCAGCTCCTTTCCGGGACTTTCGCTTTCCCCCTCCCTATTGCCACGGCGGAACTCA
TCGCCGCCTGCCTTGCCCGCTGCTGGACAGGGGCTCGGCTGTTGGGCACTGACAATTCCGTGGTGTTGTC
GGGGAAATCATCGTCCTTTCCTTGGCTGCTCGCCTGTGTTGCCACCTGGATTCTGCGCGGGACGTCCTTC
TGCTACGTCCCTTCGGCCCTCAATCCAGCGGACCTTCCTTCCCGCGGCCTGCTGCCGGCTCTGCGGCCTC
TTCCGCGTCTTCGCCTTCGCCCTCAGACGAGTCGGATCTCCCTTTGGGCCGCCTCCCCGCGTCGACTTTA
AGACCAATGACTTACAAGGCAGCTGTAGATCTTAGCCACTTTTTAAAAGAAAAGGGGGGACTGGAAGGGC
TAATTCACTCCCAACGAAGACAAGATCTGCTTTTTGCTTGTACTGGGTCTCTCTGGTTAGACCAGATCTG
AGCCTGGGAGCTCTCTGGCTAACTAGGGAACCCACTGCTTAAGCCTCAATAAAGCTTGCCTTGAGTGCTT
CAAGTAGTGTGTGCCCGTCTGTTGTGTGACTCTGGTAACTAGAGATCCCTCAGACCCTTTTAGTCAGTGT
GGAAAATCTCTAGCAGTACGTATAGTAGTTCATGTCATCTTATTATTCAGTATTTATAACTTGCAAAGAA
ATGAATATCAGAGAGTGAGAGGAACTTGTTTATTGCAGCTTATAATGGTTACAAATAAAGCAATAGCATC
ACAAATTTCACAAATAAAGCATTTTTTTCACTGCATTCTAGTTGTGGTTTGTCCAAACTCATCAATGTAT
CTTATCATGTCTGGCTCTAGCTATCCCGCCCCTAACTCCGCCCATCCCGCCCCTAACTCCGCCCAGTTCC
GCCCATTCTCCGCCCCATGGCTGACTAATTTTTTTTATTTATGCAGAGGCCGAGGCCGCCTCGGCCTCTG
AGCTATTCCAGAAGTAGTGAGGAGGCTTTTTTGGAGGCCTAGGGACGTACCCAATTCGCCCTATAGTGAG
TCGTATTACGCGCGCTCACTGGCCGTCGTTTTACAACGTCGTGACTGGGAAAACCCTGGCGTTACCCAAC
TTAATCGCCTTGCAGCACATCCCCCTTTCGCCAGCTGGCGTAATAGCGAAGAGGCCCGCACCGATCGCCC
TTCCCAACAGTTGCGCAGCCTGAATGGCGAATGGG
[124 nt withheld, positions 7316-7439]
C
[91 nt withheld, positions 7441-7531]
A
[49 nt withheld, positions 7533-7581]
CCTTTGACGTTGGAGTCCACGTTCTTT
[37 nt withheld, positions 7609-7645]
ACCCTATCTCGGTCTATTCTTTTGATTTATAAGGGATTTTGCCGATTTCGGCCTATTGGTTAAAAAATGA
GCTGATTTAACAAAAATTTAACGCGAATTTTAACAAAATATTAACGCTTACAATTTAGGTGGCACTTTTC
GGGGAAATGTGCGCGGAACCCCTATTTGTTTATTTTTCTAAATACATTCAAATATGTATCCGCTCATGAG
ACAATAACCCTGATAAATGCTTCAATAATATTGAAAAAGGAAGAGTATGAGTATTCAACATTTCCGTGTC
GCCCTTATTCCCTTTTTTGCGGCATTTTGCCTTCCTGTTTTTGCTCACCCAGAAACGCTGGTGAAAGTAA
AAGATGCTGAAGATCAGTTGGGTGCACGAGTGGGTTACATCGAACTGGATCTCAACAGCGGTAAGATCCT
TGAGAGTTTTCGCCCCGAAGAACGTTTTCCAATGATGAGCACTTTTAAAGTTCTGCTATGTGGCGCGGTA
TTATCCCGTATTGACGCCGGGCAAGAGCAACTCGGTCGCCGCATACACTATTCTCAGAATGACTTGGTTG
AGTACTCACCAGTCACAGAAAAGCATCTTACGGATGGCATGACAGTAAGAGAATTATGCAGTGCTGCCAT
AACCATGAGTGATAACACTGCGGCCAACTTACTTCTGACAACGATCGGAGGACCGAAGGAGCTAACCGCT
TTTTTGCACAACATGGGGGATCATGTAACTCGCCTTGATCGTTGGGAACCGGAGCTGAATGAAGCCATAC
CAAACGACGAGCGTGACACCACGATGCCTGTAGCAATGGCAACAACGTTGCGCAAACTATTAACTGGCGA
ACTACTTACTCTAGCTTCCCGGCAACAATTAATAGACTGGATGGAGGCGGATAAAGTTGCAGGACCACTT
CTGCGCTCGGCCCTTCCGGCTGGCTGGTTTATTGCTGATAAATCTGGAGCCGGTGAGCGTGGGTCTCGCG
GTATCATTGCAGCACTGGGGCCAGATGGTAAGCCCTCCCGTATCGTAGTTATCTACACGACGGGGAGTCA
GGCAACTATGGATGAACGAAATAGACAGATCGCTGAGATAGGTGCCTCACTGATTAAGCATTGGTAACTG
TCAGACCAAGTTTACTCATATATACTTTAGATTGATTTAAAACTTCATTTTTAATTTAAAAGGATCTAGG
TGAAGATCCTTTTTGATAATCTCATGACCAAAATCCCTTAACGTGAGTTTTCGTTCCACTGAGCGTCAGA
CCCCGTAGAAAAGATCAAAGGATCTTCTTGAGATCCTTTTTTTCTGCGCGTAATCTGCTGCTTGCAAACA
AAAAAACCACCGCTACCAGCGGTGGTTTGTTTGCCGGATCAAGAGCTACCAACTCTTTTTCCGAAGGTAA
CTGGCTTCAGCAGAGCGCAGATACCAAATACTGTTCTTCTAGTGTAGCCGTAGTTAGGCCACCACTTCAA
GAACTCTGTAGCACCGCCTACATACCTCGCTCTGCTAATCCTGTTACCAGTGGCTGCTGCCAGTGGCGAT
AAGTCGTGTCTTACCGGGTTGGACTCAAGACGATAGTTACCGGATAAGGCGCAGCGGTCGGGCTGAACGG
GGGGTTCGTGCACACAGCCCAGCTTGGAGCGAACGACCTACACCGAACTGAGATACCTACAGCGTGAGCT
ATGAGAAAGCGCCACGCTTCCCGAAGGGAGAAAGGCGGACAGGTATCCGGTAAGCGGCAGGGTCGGAACA
GGAGAGCGCACGAGGGAGCTTCCAGGGGGAAACGCCTGGTATCTTTATAGTCCTGTCGGGTTTCGCCACC
TCTGACTTGAGCGTCGATTTTTGTGATGCTCGTCAGGGGGGCGGAGCCTATGGAAAAACGCCAGCAACGC
GGCCTTTTTACGGTTCCTGGCCTTTTGCTGGCCTTTTGCTCACATGTTCTTTCCTGCGTTATCCCCTGAT
TCTGTGGATAACCGTATTACCGCCTTTGAGTGAGCTGATACCGCTCGCCGCAGCCGAACGACCGAGCGCA
GCGAGTCAGTGAGCGAGGAAGCGGAAGAGCGCCCAATACGCAAACCGCCTCTCCCCGCGCGTTGGCCGAT
TCATTAATGCAGCTGGCACGACAGGTTTCCCGACTGGAAAGCGGGCAGTGAGCGCAACGCAATTAATGTG
AGTTAGCTCACTCATTAGGCACCCCAGGCTTTACACTTTATGCTTCCGGCTCGTATGTTGTGTGGAATTG
TGAGCGGATAACAATTTCACACAGGAAACAGCTATGACCATGATTACGCCAAGCGCGCAATTAACCCTCA
CTAAAGGGAACAAAAGCTGGAGCTGCAAGC
Features (pLannotate 1.2.2; 31 found; start..end, strand, type, name):
      5..231     +  promoter       RSV promoter: Rous sarcoma virus enhancer/promoter
    232..412     +  LTR            5' LTR (truncated): truncated 5' long terminal repeat (LTR) from HIV-1
    459..584     +  misc_feature   HIV-1 Ψ: packaging signal of human immunodeficiency virus type 1
    568..931     +  CDS            HIV-1 gag (fragment): gag protein from human immunodeficiency virus 1; gag
   1077..1310    +  misc_feature   RRE: The Rev response element (RRE) of HIV-1 allows for Rev-dependent mRNA export from the nucleus to the cytoplasm.
   1687..1713    +  CDS            Rev (fragment): human immunodeficiency virus 1 (HIV-1) Rev protein; rev; enhances nuclear export of unspliced and incompletely spliced viral mRNAs
   1720..1743    +  promoter       SV40 promoter (fragment): SV40 early promoter
   1744..1815    +  promoter       SV40 promoter (fragment): SV40 enhancer and early promoter
   1839..1974    +  rep_origin     SV40 ori: SV40 origin of replication
   2020..2616    +  CDS            PuroR (fragment): puromycin N-acetyltransferase; pac from Streptomyces; confers resistance to puromycin
   2665..2782    +  misc_feature   cPPT/CTS: central polypurine tract and central termination sequence of HIV-1
   2847..2913    +  CDS            small t antigen (fragment): SV40 (simian virus 40) small t antigen
   2920..4098    +  promoter       EF-1α promoter: strong constitutive promoter for human elongation factor EF-1α
   4115..5731    +  CDS            ZNF276 (fragment): ZN276_HUMAN - Also known as CENP-Z, ZFP276, ZNF477. Experimental evidence at protein level: Swiss-Prot protein existence level 1. May be involved in transcriptional regulation. From Homo sapiens (Human).
   5747..5800    +  promoter       U6 promoter (fragment): RNA polymerase III promoter for human U6 snRNA
   5842..6430    +  misc_feature   WPRE: woodchuck hepatitis virus posttranscriptional regulatory element
   6481..6500    +  misc_feature   cPPT/CTS (fragment): central polypurine tract and central termination sequence of HIV-1
   6502..6735    +  LTR            3' LTR (ΔU3): self-inactivating 3' long terminal repeat (LTR) from HIV-1
   6813..6934    +  polyA_signal   SV40 poly(A) signal: SV40 polyadenylation signal
   6974..7109    +  rep_origin     SV40 ori: SV40 origin of replication
   7130..7148    -  promoter       T7 promoter: promoter for bacteriophage T7 RNA polymerase
   7156..7311    +  CDS            lacZα (fragment): LacZα fragment of β-galactosidase; lacZ fragment
   7316..7744    +  rep_origin     f1 ori (sequence partly withheld): f1 bacteriophage origin of replication; arrow indicates direction of (+) strand synthesis
   7797..7901    +  promoter       AmpR promoter: bla
   7902..8762    +  CDS            AmpR: β-lactamase; bla; confers resistance to ampicillin, carbenicillin, and related antibiotics
   8933..9521    +  rep_origin     ori: high-copy-number ColE1/pMB1/pBR322/pUC origin of replication
   9704..9796    +  CDS            lacI (fragment): lac repressor; lacI; The lac repressor binds to the lac operator to inhibit transcription in E. coli. This inhibition can be relieved by adding lactose or isopropyl-β-D-thiogalactopyranoside (IPTG).
   9809..9830    +  protein_bind   CAP binding site: CAP binding activates transcription in the presence of cAMP. E. coli catabolite activator protein
   9845..9875    +  promoter       lac promoter: promoter for the E. coli lac operon
   9883..9899    +  protein_bind   lac operator: The lac repressor binds to the lac operator to inhibit transcription in E. coli. This inhibition can be relieved by adding lactose or isopropyl-β-D-thiogalactopyranoside (IPTG). lac repressor encoded by lacI
   9944..9962    +  promoter       T3 promoter: promoter for bacteriophage T3 RNA polymerase
