[The description below was written by a language model from this plasmid's Addgene catalogue record and pLannotate feature annotations shown in this document.]
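Description:
TFORF2613 is a third-generation-style, self-inactivating lentiviral expression plasmid built on the pLX_TRC317 backbone and carrying the human zinc finger protein ZNF276 (also known as CENP-Z or ZFP276) as one member of a barcoded transcription factor ORF collection. It is maintained in E. coli through a high-copy ColE1/pUC-type origin with ampicillin resistance (AmpR); an f1 origin and remnants of a lac/lacZα cloning region flanked by T3 and T7 promoters are also present in the bacterial portion. The depositor notes that the plasmid can recombine, as is common for LTR-containing vectors.

The viral genome is transcribed from an RSV promoter fused to a truncated HIV-1 5' LTR and includes the Ψ packaging signal, a gag fragment, the Rev response element for Rev-dependent nuclear export, a cPPT/CTS element that aids nuclear import, and a ΔU3 3' LTR that inactivates LTR promoter activity after integration, followed by an SV40 poly(A) signal. Within this unit, an SV40 early promoter drives puromycin N-acetyltransferase for selecting transduced mammalian cells, and a separate EF-1α promoter drives the synthesized ZNF276 ORF, with a WPRE downstream to enhance transcript stability and expression. The catalogue describes a unique 24-bp barcode associated with each ORF; it is not annotated in the feature table, although the short stretch between the ORF and the WPRE, where a small U6-like fragment is called, is a plausible location. No epitope tag or reporter is recorded.

The construct is intended for stable overexpression of ZNF276 in mammalian cells. The barcode allows the transcription factor to be identified by sequencing in pooled overexpression screens, such as those for directed differentiation.
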