Addgene plasmid #142123: TFORF2613
Purpose: Lentiviral vector for overexpressing transcription factor ORFs with unique 24-bp barcodes. Barcodes facilitate identification of transcription factors in pooled screens.
Depositing lab: Feng Zhang. Depositing organization: Broad Institute. Publication: A transcription factor atlas of directed differentiation. Joung J, Ma S, Tay T, Geiger-Schuller KR, Kirchgatterer PC, Verdine VK, Guo B, Arias-Garcia MA, Allen WE, Singh A, Kuksenko O, Abudayyeh OO, Gootenberg JS, Fu Z, Macrae RK, Buenrostro JD, Regev A, Zhang F. Cell. 2023 Jan 5;186(1):209-229.e26. doi: 10.1016/j.cell.2022.11.026. PubMed 36608654.
Backbone
  Vector backbone: pLX_TRC317
  Backbone manufacturer: Broad Institute Genetic Perturbation Platform
  Backbone size w/o insert (bp): 8264
  Vector type: Mammalian Expression, Lentiviral
  Selectable markers: Puromycin
Growth in bacteria
  Bacterial resistance: Ampicillin, 100 μg/mL
  Growth temperature: 37°C
  Growth strain: NEB Stable
  Copy number: High Copy
Gene/Insert
  Gene/Insert name: ZNF276
  Species: H. sapiens (human)
  Insert size (bp): 1721
  Entrez Gene: ZNF276 (a.k.a. CENP-Z, CENPZ, ZADT, ZFP276, ZNF477)
  Promoter: EF1a
  Cloning method: Unknown
  Sequencing primers: 5′ GGGTGGAGACTGAAGTTAGGCCAG; 3′ CACATAGCGTAAAAGGAGCAACATAG
Terms and licenses: Academic/Nonprofit Terms; Industry Terms: Not Available to Industry
Depositor comments: NM_152287,ENST00000289816 . The transcription factor ORF portion of this plasmid was synthesized by Genewiz. Please test multiple small colonies in case of plasmid recombination. To make this collection available in a timely manner, a portion of this collection was not fully sequenced by Addgene. If an Addgene verified full plasmid sequence is not available, please contact us prior to placing an order to request the full sequence.
How to cite: TFORF2613 was a gift from Feng Zhang (Addgene plasmid # 142123 ; http://n2t.net/addgene:142123 ; RRID:Addgene_142123)
