>Addgene plasmid #142123 | TFORF2613 | depositor partial sequence | sequence record 278506 | Insert
ACCGCCACCATGGGTCACTGTCGCCTCTGCCACGGGAAGTTTTCCTCGAGAAGCCTGCGCAGCATCTCCG
AGAGGGCGCCTGGAGCGAGCATGGAGAGGCCATCCGCAGAGGAGCGCGTGCTCGTACGGGACTTCCAGCG
CCTGCTTGGTGTGGCTGTCCGCCAGGACCCCACCTTGTCTCCGTTTGTCTGCAAGAGCTGCCACGCCCAG
TTCTACCAGTGCCACAGCCTTCTCAAGTCCTTCCTGCAGAGGGTCAACGCCTCCCCGGCTGGTCGCCGGA
AGCCTTGTGCAAAGGTCGGTGCCCAGCCCCCAACAGGGGCAGAGGAGGGAGCGTGTCTGGTGGATCTGAT
CACATCCAGCCCCCAGTGCCTGCACGGCTTGGTGGGGTGGGTGCATGGACATGCGGCCAGCTGCGGGGCC
CTGCCCCACCTTCAGAGGACACTGTCCTCCGAGTACTGCGGCGTCATCCAGGTCGTGTGGGGCTGCGACC
AGGGCCACGACTACACCATGGATACCAGCTCCAGCTGCAAGGCCTTCTTGCTGGACAGTGCGCTGGCAGT
CAAGTGGCCATGGGACAAAGAGACGGCGCCACGGCTGCCCCAGCACCGAGGGTGGAACCCTGGGGATGCC
CCTCAGACCTCCCAGGGTAGAGGGACAGGGACCCCAGTTGGGGCTGAGACCAAGACCCTGCCCAGCACGG
ATGTGGCCCAGCCTCCTTCGGACAGCGACGCGGTGGGGCCCAGGTCGGGCTTCCCACCTCAGCCAAGCCT
GCCCCTTTGCAGGGCCCCAGGGCAGTTGGGTGAGAAGCAGCTTCCATCTTCAACCTCGGATGATCGGGTA
AAAGACGAGTTCAGTGACCTTTCTGAGGGAGACGTCTTGAGTGAAGATGAAAATGACAAGAAGCAAAATG
CCCAGTCTTCGGACGAGTCCTTTGAGCCTTACCCAGAAAGGAAAGTCTCTGGTAAGAAGAGTGAAAGCAA
AGAAGCCAAGAAGTCTGAAGAACCAAGAATTCGGAAGAAGCCGGGACCCAAGCCCGGATGGAAGAAGAAG
CTTCGTTGTGAGAGGGAGGAGCTTCCCACCATCTACAAGTGTCCTTACCAGGGCTGCACGGCCGTGTACC
GAGGCGCTGACGGCATGAAGAAGCACATCAAGGAGCACCACGAGGAGGTCCGGGAGCGGCCCTGCCCCCA
CCCTGGCTGCAACAAGGTTTTCATGATCGACCGCTACCTGCAGCGCCACGTGAAGCTCATCCACACAGAG
GTGCGGAACTATATCTGTGACGAATGTGGACAAACCTTCAAGCAGCGGAAGCACCTTCTCGTCCACCAAA
TGCGACATTCGGGAGCCAAGCCTTTGCAGTGTGAGGTCTGTGGGTTCCAGTGCAGGCAGCGGGCATCCCT
CAAGTACCACATGACCAAACACAAGGCTGAGACTGAGCTGGACTTTGCCTGTGACCAGTGTGGCCGGCGG
TTTGAGAAGGCCCACAACCTCAATGTACACATGTCCATGGTGCACCCGCTGACACAGACCCAGGACAAGG
CCCTGCCCCTGGAGGCGGAACCACCACCTGGGCCACCGAGCCCCTCTGTGACCACAGAGGGCCAGGCGGT
GAAGCCCGAACCCACCTAGTAATGAACTAGTCCGTAACTTGAAAGTATTTCGATTTCTTGGCTTTATATA
TCTTGTGGAAAGGACGAGGGAGCTCTCGAATGGATCTCCCG
