>Addgene plasmid #142123 | TFORF2613 | depositor partial sequence | sequence record 278507 | Barcode
GGGAGCTCTCGAATGGATCTCCCG
